LOCUS       Exported 5356 bp ds-DNA circular SYN 12-MAY-2021
DEFINITION  synthetic circular DNA
ACCESSION   .
VERSION     .
KEYWORDS    CS2 Flag-Smad2
SOURCE      synthetic DNA construct
  ORGANISM  synthetic DNA construct
REFERENCE   1 (bases 1 to 5356)
  AUTHORS   Hata A, Lo RS, Wotton D, Lagna G, Massague J
  TITLE     Mutations increasing autoinhibition inactivate tumour suppressors
            Smad2 and Smad4.
  JOURNAL   Nature. 1997 Jul 3. 388(6637):82-7.
  PUBMED    9214507
REFERENCE   2 (bases 1 to 5356)
  AUTHORS   .
  TITLE     Direct Submission
  JOURNAL   Exported May 12, 2021 from SnapGene Server 1.1.58
            http://www.snapgene.com
FEATURES             Location/Qualifiers
     source          1..5356
                     /organism="synthetic DNA construct"
                     /mol_type="other DNA"
     promoter        96..114
                     /label=SP6 promoter
                     /note="promoter for bacteriophage SP6 RNA polymerase"
     primer_bind     96..113
                     /label=SP6
                     /note="SP6 promoter, forward primer"
     CDS             167..190
                     /codon_start=1
                     /product="FLAG(R) epitope tag, followed by an enterokinase
                     cleavage site"
                     /label=FLAG
                     /translation="DYKDDDDK"
     promoter        complement(1654..1671)
                     /label=T7 promoter
                     /note="promoter for bacteriophage T7 RNA polymerase"
     polyA_signal    1676..1810
                     /label=SV40 poly(A) signal
                     /note="SV40 polyadenylation signal"
     primer_bind     complement(1700..1719)
                     /label=EBV-rev
                     /note="SV40 polyA terminator, reverse primer"
     primer_bind     1754..1773
                     /label=SV40pA-R
                     /note="SV40 polyA, reverse primer"
     primer_bind     complement(1927..1947)
                     /label=T3
                     /note="T3 promoter, forward primer"
     promoter        complement(1927..1945)
                     /label=T3 promoter
                     /note="promoter for bacteriophage T3 RNA polymerase"
     primer_bind     complement(1966..1982)
                     /label=M13 rev
                     /note="common sequencing primer, one of multiple similar
                     variants"
     primer_bind     complement(1966..1982)
                     /label=M13 Reverse
                     /note="In lacZ gene. Also called M13-rev"
     primer_bind     complement(1979..2001)
                     /label=M13/pUC Reverse
                     /note="In lacZ gene"
     protein_bind    1990..2006
                     /label=lac operator
                     /bound_moiety="lac repressor encoded by lacI"
                     /note="The lac repressor binds to the lac operator to
                     inhibit transcription in E. coli. This inhibition can be
                     relieved by adding lactose or
                     isopropyl-beta-D-thiogalactopyranoside (IPTG)."
     promoter        complement(2014..2044)
                     /label=lac promoter
                     /note="promoter for the E. coli lac operon"
     protein_bind    2059..2080
                     /label=CAP binding site
                     /bound_moiety="E. coli catabolite activator protein"
                     /note="CAP binding activates transcription in the presence
                     of cAMP."
     primer_bind     complement(2197..2214)
                     /label=L4440
                     /note="L4440 vector, forward primer"
     rep_origin      complement(2368..2956)
                     /direction=LEFT
                     /label=ori
                     /note="high-copy-number ColE1/pMB1/pBR322/pUC origin of
                     replication"
     primer_bind     complement(2448..2467)
                     /label=pBR322ori-F
                     /note="pBR322 origin, forward primer"
     CDS             complement(3127..3987)
                     /codon_start=1
                     /gene="bla"
                     /product="beta-lactamase"
                     /label=AmpR
                     /note="confers resistance to ampicillin, carbenicillin, and
                     related antibiotics"
                     /translation="MSIQHFRVALIPFFAAFCLPVFAHPETLVKVKDAEDQLGARVGYI
                     ELDLNSGKILESFRPEERFPMMSTFKVLLCGAVLSRIDAGQEQLGRRIHYSQNDLVEYS
                     PVTEKHLTDGMTVRELCSAAITMSDNTAANLLLTTIGGPKELTAFLHNMGDHVTRLDRW
                     EPELNEAIPNDERDTTMPVAMATTLRKLLTGELLTLASRQQLIDWMEADKVAGPLLRSA
                     LPAGWFIADKSGAGERGSRGIIAALGPDGKPSRIVVIYTTGSQATMDERNRQIAEIGAS
                     LIKHW"
     primer_bind     3750..3769
                     /label=Amp-R
                     /note="Ampicillin resistance gene, reverse primer"
     promoter        complement(3988..4092)
                     /gene="bla"
                     /label=AmpR promoter
     rep_origin      complement(4118..4573)
                     /direction=LEFT
                     /label=f1 ori
                     /note="f1 bacteriophage origin of replication; arrow
                     indicates direction of (+) strand synthesis"
     primer_bind     complement(4255..4276)
                     /label=F1ori-F
                     /note="F1 origin, forward primer"
     primer_bind     4467..4486
                     /label=F1ori-R
                     /note="F1 origin, reverse primer"
ORIGIN
        1 gtaaatgggc ggtaggcgtg cctaatggga ggtctatata agcaatgctc gtttagggaa
       61 ccgccattct gcctggggac gtcggagcaa gcttgattta ggtgacacta tagaatacaa
      121 gctacttgtt ctttttgcag gatcccatcg attcgaattc accatggact acaaggacga
      181 cgatgacaag tcgtccatct tgccattcac gccgccagtt gtgaagagac tgctgggatg
      241 gaagaagtca gctggtgggt ctggaggagc aggcggagga gagcagaatg ggcaggaaga
      301 aaagtggtgt gagaaagcag tgaaaagtct ggtgaagaag ctaaagaaaa caggacgatt
      361 agatgagctt gagaaagcca tcaccactca aaactgtaat actaaatgtg ttaccatacc
      421 aagcacttgc tctgaaattt ggggactgag tacaccaaat acgatagatc agtgggatac
      481 aacaggcctt tacagcttct ctgaacaaac caggtctctt gatggtcgtc tccaggtatc
      541 ccatcgaaaa ggattgccac atgttatata ttgccgatta tggcgctggc ctgatcttca
      601 cagtcatcat gaactcaagg caattgaaaa ctgcgaatat gcttttaatc ttaaaaagga
      661 tgaagtatgt gtaaaccctt accactatca gagagttgag acaccagttt tgcctccagt
      721 attagtgccc cgacacaccg agatcctaac agaacttccg cctctggatg actatactca
      781 ctccattcca gaaaacacta acttcccagc aggaattgag ccacagagta attatattcc
      841 agaaacgcca cctcctggat atatcagtga agatggagaa acaagtgacc aacagttgaa
      901 tcaaagtatg gacacaggct ctccagcaga actatctcct actactcttt cccctgttaa
      961 tcatagcttg gatttacagc cagttactta ctcagaacct gcattttggt gttcaatagc
     1021 atattatgaa ttaaatcaga gggttggaga aaccttccat gcatcacagc cctcactcac
     1081 tgtagatggc tttacagacc catcaaattc agagaggttc tgcttaggtt tactctccaa
     1141 tgttaaccga aatgccacgg tagaaatgac aagaaggcat ataggaagag gagtgcgctt
     1201 atactacata ggtggggaag tttttgctga gtgcctaagt gatagtgcaa tctttgtgca
     1261 gagccccaat tgtaatcaga gatatggctg gcaccctgca acagtgtgta aaattccacc
     1321 aggctgtaat ctgaagatct tcaacaacca ggaatttgct gctcttctgg ctcagtctgt
     1381 taatcagggt tttgaagccg tctatcagct aactagaatg tgcaccataa gaatgagttt
     1441 tgtgaaaggg tggggagcag aataccgaag gcagacggta acaagtactc cttgctggat
     1501 tgaacttcat ctgaatggac ctctacagtg gttggacaaa gtattaactc agatgggatc
     1561 tccttcagtg cgttgctcaa gcatgtcata aagcttcacc aatcaagtcc catgaaaaga
     1621 cttaatgtaa caactcttct cgagcctcta gaactatagt gagtcgtatt acgtagatcc
     1681 agacatgata agatacattg atgagtttgg acaaaccaca actagaatgc agtgaaaaaa
     1741 atgctttatt tgtgaaattt gtgatgctat tgctttattt gtaaccatta taagctgcaa
     1801 taaacaagtt aacaacaaca attgcattca ttttatgttt caggttcagg gggaggtgtg
     1861 ggaggttttt taattcgcgg cgcgccgcgg cgccaatgca ttgggcccgg tacccagctt
     1921 ttgttccctt tagtgagggt taattgcgcg cttggcgtaa tcatggtcat agctgtttcc
     1981 tgtgtgaaat tgttatccgc tcacaattcc acacaacata cgagccggga gcataaagtg
     2041 taaagcctgg ggtgcctaat gagtgagcta actcacatta attgcgttgc gctcactgcc
     2101 cgctttccag tcgggaaacc tgtcgtgcca gctgcattaa tgaatcggcc aacgcgcggg
     2161 gagaggcggt ttgcgtattg ggcgctcttc cgcttcctcg ctcactgact cgctgcgctc
     2221 ggtcgttcgg ctgcggcgag cggtatcagc tcactcaaag gcggtaatac ggttatccac
     2281 agaatcaggg gataacgcag gaaagaacat gtgagcaaaa ggccagcaaa aggccaggaa
     2341 ccgtaaaaag gccgcgttgc tggcgttttt ccataggctc cgcccccctg acgagcatca
     2401 caaaaatcga cgctcaagtc agaggtggcg aaacccgaca ggactataaa gataccaggc
     2461 gtttccccct ggaagctccc tcgtgcgctc tcctgttccg accctgccgc ttaccggata
     2521 cctgtccgcc tttctccctt cgggaagcgt ggcgctttct catagctcac gctgtaggta
     2581 tctcagttcg gtgtaggtcg ttcgctccaa gctgggctgt gtgcacgaac cccccgttca
     2641 gcccgaccgc tgcgccttat ccggtaacta tcgtcttgag tccaacccgg taagacacga
     2701 cttatcgcca ctggcagcag ccactggtaa caggattagc agagcgaggt atgtaggcgg
     2761 tgctacagag ttcttgaagt ggtggcctaa ctacggctac actagaagaa cagtatttgg
     2821 tatctgcgct ctgctgaagc cagttacctt cggaaaaaga gttggtagct cttgatccgg
     2881 caaacaaacc accgctggta gcggtggttt ttttgtttgc aagcagcaga ttacgcgcag
     2941 aaaaaaagga tctcaagaag atcctttgat cttttctacg gggtctgacg ctcagtggaa
     3001 cgaaaactca cgttaaggga ttttggtcat gagattatca aaaaggatct tcacctagat
     3061 ccttttaaat taaaaatgaa gttttaaatc aatctaaagt atatatgagt aaacttggtc
     3121 tgacagttac caatgcttaa tcagtgaggc acctatctca gcgatctgtc tatttcgttc
     3181 atccatagtt gcctgactcc ccgtcgtgta gataactacg atacgggagg gcttaccatc
     3241 tggccccagt gctgcaatga taccgcgaga cccacgctca ccggctccag atttatcagc
     3301 aataaaccag ccagccggaa gggccgagcg cagaagtggt cctgcaactt tatccgcctc
     3361 catccagtct attaattgtt gccgggaagc tagagtaagt agttcgccag ttaatagttt
     3421 gcgcaacgtt gttgccattg ctacaggcat cgtggtgtca cgctcgtcgt ttggtatggc
     3481 ttcattcagc tccggttccc aacgatcaag gcgagttaca tgatccccca tgttgtgcaa
     3541 aaaagcggtt agctccttcg gtcctccgat cgttgtcaga agtaagttgg ccgcagtgtt
     3601 atcactcatg gttatggcag cactgcataa ttctcttact gtcatgccat ccgtaagatg
     3661 cttttctgtg actggtgagt actcaaccaa gtcattctga gaatagtgta tgcggcgacc
     3721 gagttgctct tgcccggcgt caatacggga taataccgcg ccacatagca gaactttaaa
     3781 agtgctcatc attggaaaac gttcttcggg gcgaaaactc tcaaggatct taccgctgtt
     3841 gagatccagt tcgatgtaac ccactcgtgc acccaactga tcttcagcat cttttacttt
     3901 caccagcgtt tctgggtgag caaaaacagg aaggcaaaat gccgcaaaaa agggaataag
     3961 ggcgacacgg aaatgttgaa tactcatact cttccttttt caatattatt gaagcattta
     4021 tcagggttat tgtctcatga gcggatacat atttgaatgt atttagaaaa ataaacaaat
     4081 aggggttccg cgcacatttc cccgaaaagt gccacctaaa ttgtaagcgt taatattttg
     4141 ttaaaattcg cgttaaattt ttgttaaatc agctcatttt ttaaccaata ggccgaaatc
     4201 ggcaaaatcc cttataaatc aaaagaatag accgagatag ggttgagtgt tgttccagtt
     4261 tggaacaaga gtccactatt aaagaacgtg gactccaacg tcaaaggnnn nnnnnnnnnn
     4321 nnnnnnnnnn nnnnnnnnnn nnnnnnnnnn nnnnnntnnn nnnnnnnnnn nnnnnnnnnn
     4381 nnnnnnnnnn nnnnnnnnnn nnnnnnnnnn nnnnnnnnnn nnnnnnnnnn nnnnnnnnnn
     4441 nnnnnnnngn nnnnnnnnnn nnnnnnnnnn nnnnnnnnnn nnnnnnnnnn nnnnnnnnnn
     4501 nnnnnnnnnn nnnnnnnnnn nnnnnnnnnn nnnnnnnnnn nnnnnnnnnn nnnnnnnnnn
     4561 nnnnnnnnnn nnncccattc gccattcagg ctgcgcaact gttgggaagg gcgatcggtg
     4621 cgggcctctt cgctattacg ccagtcgatc gaccgccaat tcaatatggc gtatatggac
     4681 tcatgccaat tcaatatggt ggatctggac ctgtgccaat tcaatatggc gtatatggac
     4741 tcgtgccaat tcaatatggt ggatctggac cccagccaat tcaatatggc tattggccag
     4801 gttcaatact atgtattggc cctatgccat atagtattcc atatatgggt tttcctattg
     4861 acgtagatag cccctcccaa tgggcggtcc catataccat atatggggct tcctaatacc
     4921 gcccatagcc actcccccat tgacgtcaat ggtctctata tatggtcttt cctattgacg
     4981 tcatatgggc ggtcctattg acgtatatgg cgcctccccc attgacgtca attacggtaa
     5041 atggcccgcc tggctcaatg cccattgacg tcaataggac cacccaccat tgacgtcaat
     5101 gggatggctc attgcccatt catatccgtt ctcacgcccc ctattgacgt caatgacggt
     5161 aaatggccca cttggcagta catcaatatc tattaatagt aacttggcaa gtacattact
     5221 attggaagta cgccagggta cattggcagt actcccattg acgtcaatgg cggtaaatgg
     5281 cccgcgatgg ctgccaagta catccccatt gacgtcaatg gggaggggca atgacgcaaa
     5341 tgggcgttcc attgac
//
