[The description below was written by a language model from this plasmid's Addgene catalogue record and the feature table of its GenBank file.]
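Description:
CS2 Flag-Smad2 is a pCS2-based expression plasmid carrying human SMAD2 with an N-terminal FLAG epitope tag. The catalogue lists the vector type as suitable for Xenopus, mammalian, avian and zebrafish systems. It is propagated in E. coli as a high-copy plasmid through a ColE1/pUC-type origin, with ampicillin selection provided by the bla (AmpR) gene and its own promoter. An f1 phage origin is also present, which in principle allows single-stranded DNA production. The roughly 1.4 kb Smad2 insert was cloned between EcoRI and XhoI sites, both retained, into a backbone of about 4.1 kb. The held sequence record is a 5,356 bp circle.

In the annotated map, an SP6 promoter lies just upstream of the FLAG coding sequence (which includes an enterokinase cleavage site). The Smad2 open reading frame itself is not annotated but would occupy the region between the tag and the downstream elements. After it come a reverse-oriented T7 promoter, an SV40 polyadenylation signal and a reverse-oriented T3 promoter, followed by lac promoter/operator remnants from the cloning backbone. The SP6 promoter allows in vitro transcription of sense mRNA, the usual route for embryo microinjection with vectors of this family, and the T7 promoter could give antisense transcripts. The feature table does not annotate a eukaryotic promoter, so the record does not state which element drives expression in transfected cells. About 780 bp after the f1 origin is left unannotated.

The associated publication concerns mutations that increase autoinhibition and inactivate the tumour suppressors Smad2 and Smad4. This fits use of the plasmid for expressing epitope-tagged Smad2, detectable or immunoprecipitable via FLAG, in studies of Smad signalling.
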