Addgene plasmid #14042: CS2 Flag-Smad2
Depositing lab: Joan Massague. Depositing organization: Memorial Sloan-Kettering Cancer Center. Publication: Mutations increasing autoinhibition inactivate tumour suppressors Smad2 and Smad4. Hata A, Lo RS, Wotton D, Lagna G, Massague J. Nature. 1997 Jul 3. 388(6637):82-7. 10.1038/40424 PubMed 9214507.
Backbone
  Vector backbone: pCS2
  Backbone size w/o insert (bp): 4100
  Vector type: xenopus/mammalian/avian/zebrafish
Growth in bacteria
  Bacterial resistance: Ampicillin, 100 μg/mL
  Growth temperature: 37°C
  Growth strain: DH5alpha
  Copy number: High Copy
Gene/Insert
  Gene/Insert name: Smad2
  Species: H. sapiens (human)
  Insert size (bp): 1400
  Entrez Gene: SMAD2 (a.k.a. CHTD8, JV18, JV18-1, LDS6, MADH2, MADR2, hMAD-2, hSMAD2)
  Tag / fusion protein: Flag (N terminal on insert)
  Cloning method: Restriction Enzyme; 5′ cloning site EcoRI (not destroyed); 3′ cloning site XhoI (not destroyed)
  Sequencing primers: 5′ SP6; 3′ EBV rev
Terms and licenses: Academic/Nonprofit Terms; Industry Terms: Not Available to Industry
Depositor comments: See author's map for more information.
How to cite: CS2 Flag-Smad2 was a gift from Joan Massague (Addgene plasmid # 14042 ; http://n2t.net/addgene:14042 ; RRID:Addgene_14042)
