>Addgene plasmid #14042 | CS2 Flag-Smad2 | addgene partial sequence | sequence record 21494 | SP6 5'-ATTTAGGTGACACTATAG-3'
ATTCACCATGGACTACAAGGACGACGATGACAAGTCGTCCATCTTGCCATTCACGCCGCCAGTTGTGAAG
AGACTGCTGGGATGGAAGAAGTCAGCTGGTGGGTCTGGAGGAGCAGGCGGAGGAGAGCAGAATGGGCAGG
AAGAAAAGTGGTGTGAGAAAGCAGTGAAAAGTCTGGTGAAGAAGCTAAAGAAAACAGGACGATTAGATGA
GCTTGAGAAAGCCATCACCACTCAAAACTGTAATACTAAATGTGTTACCATACCAAGCACTTGCTCTGAA
ATTTGGGGACTGAGTACACCAAATACGATAGATCAGTGGGATACAACAGGCCTTTACAGCTTCTCTGAAC
AAACCAGGTCTCTTGATGGTCGTCTCCAGGTATCCCATCGAAAAGGATTGCCACATGTTATATATTGCCG
ATTATGGCGCTGGCCTGATCTTCACAGTCATCATGAACTCAAGGCAATTGAAAACTGCGAATATGCTTTT
AATCTTAAAAAGGATGAAGTATGTGTAAACCCTTACCACTATCAGAGAGTTGAGACACCAGTTTTGCCTC
CAGTATTAGTGCCCCGACACACCGAGATCCTAACAGAACTTCCGCCTCTGGATGACTATACTCACTCCAT
TCCAGAAAACACTAACTTCCCAGCAGGAATTGAGCCACAGAGTAATTATATTCCAGAAACGCCACCTCCT
GGATATATCA
